Addgene plasmid #14167: pAG414GAL-ccdB-ECFP
Purpose: (Empty Backbone)
Depositing lab: Susan Lindquist. Depositing organization: Whitehead Institute for Biomedical Research. Publication: A suite of Gateway cloning vectors for high-throughput genetic analysis in Saccharomyces cerevisiae. Alberti S, Gitler AD, Lindquist S. Yeast. 2007 Oct . 24(10):913-9. 10.1002/yea.1502 PubMed 17583893.
Backbone
  Vector backbone: pRS414
  Vector type: Yeast Expression ; Gateway Destination
  Selectable markers: TRP1
Growth in bacteria
  Bacterial resistance: Chloramphenicol and Ampicillin, 25 & 100 μg/mL
  Growth temperature: 37°C
  Growth strain: ccdB Survival
  Growth instructions: DB3.1, ccdB Survival
  Copy number: Unknown
Gene/Insert
  Gene/Insert name: None
  Tag / fusion protein: ECFP (C terminal on backbone)
  Cloning method: Gateway Cloning
  Sequencing primers: 5′ GAL1
Terms and licenses: Academic/Nonprofit Terms; Industry Terms: Not Available to Industry
Depositor comments: Type of plasmid: CEN. This plasmid contains the Gateway technology from Invitrogen; Invitrogen requires purchasing of Gateway Clonase for carrying out the Gateway recombinational cloning reaction http://www.invitrogen.com Please note that the full plasmid sequence is provided as a reference only, and may not match the exact sequence of the plasmid.
How to cite: pAG414GAL-ccdB-ECFP was a gift from Susan Lindquist (Addgene plasmid # 14167 ; http://n2t.net/addgene:14167 ; RRID:Addgene_14167)
