[The description below was written by a language model from this plasmid's Addgene catalogue record and pLannotate feature annotations shown in this document.]
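Description:
pAG414GAL-ccdB-ECFP is an empty Gateway destination vector for galactose-inducible protein expression in Saccharomyces cerevisiae, built on the pRS414 shuttle backbone. It is a centromeric plasmid: a CEN6/ARS element provides stable, low-copy maintenance in yeast, and the TRP1 gene with its own promoter allows selection in tryptophan auxotrophs. For propagation in E. coli it carries a ColE1/pUC-type origin and an ampicillin resistance gene, along with an f1 origin and remnants of the pBluescript-derived lac/lacZα region with flanking T3 and T7 promoters.

The expression unit consists of the Gal4-regulated GAL1 promoter, a Gateway cassette, an ECFP coding sequence and the CYC1 terminator. The cassette is bounded by attR1 and attR2 sites and contains a chloramphenicol acetyltransferase gene and the ccdB toxin gene. Because CcdB poisons gyrase in ordinary E. coli, the unrecombined vector must be maintained in a ccdB-tolerant strain, with chloramphenicol and ampicillin both selecting for it. In an LR recombination reaction with an entry clone, the region between the att sites is replaced by the gene of interest. Loss of ccdB then gives counter-selection against the parental plasmid in standard strains.

An open reading frame inserted without a stop codon and in the appropriate frame is expressed as a C-terminal fusion to the cyan fluorescent protein ECFP. The plasmid carries no insert itself. It belongs to a suite of yeast Gateway vectors designed for high-throughput genetic analysis, and suits inducible expression and fluorescence-based localisation of tagged proteins. The depositor notes that the full sequence is a reference only and may not exactly match the physical plasmid.
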