Features (pLannotate 1.2.2; 29 found; start..end, strand, type, name):
     70..573     -  misc_feature   CEN/ARS: S. cerevisiae CEN6 centromere fused to an autonomously replicating sequence
    610..714     +  promoter       AmpR promoter: bla
    715..1575    +  CDS            AmpR: β-lactamase; bla; confers resistance to ampicillin, carbenicillin, and related antibiotics
   1746..2334    +  rep_origin     ori: high-copy-number ColE1/pMB1/pBR322/pUC origin of replication
   2517..2609    +  CDS            lacI (fragment): lac repressor; lacI; The lac repressor binds to the lac operator to inhibit transcription in E. coli. This inhibition can be relieved by adding lactose or isopropyl-β-D-thiogalactopyranoside (IPTG).
   2622..2643    +  protein_bind   CAP binding site: CAP binding activates transcription in the presence of cAMP. E. coli catabolite activator protein
   2658..2688    +  promoter       lac promoter: promoter for the E. coli lac operon
   2696..2712    +  protein_bind   lac operator: The lac repressor binds to the lac operator to inhibit transcription in E. coli. This inhibition can be relieved by adding lactose or isopropyl-β-D-thiogalactopyranoside (IPTG). lac repressor encoded by lacI
   2757..2775    +  promoter       T3 promoter: promoter for bacteriophage T3 RNA polymerase
   2799..3240    +  promoter       GAL1 promoter: S. cerevisiae GAL1; inducible promoter, regulated by Gal4
   3255..3275    +  misc_feature   MCS (fragment): pBluescript multiple cloning site
   3279..3403    +  protein_bind   attR1: mutant version of attR; recombination site for the Gateway® LR reaction LR Clonase™
   3428..3458    +  promoter       lac UV5 promoter: E. coli lac promoter with an "up" mutation
   3482..3511    +  promoter       cat promoter (fragment): promoter of the E. coli cat gene encoding chloramphenicol acetyltransferase
   3512..4171    +  CDS            CmR: chloramphenicol acetyltransferase; cat; confers resistance to chloramphenicol
   4353..4511    +  CDS            ccdA (fragment): CCDA_ECO57 - Also known as H, letA. Experimental evidence at protein level: Swiss-Prot protein existence level 1. Antitoxin component of a type II toxin-antitoxin (TA) system which inhibits the post-segregational killing (PSK) of plasmid-free cells, also referred to as a plasmid addiction system. Binds to and blocks the activity of CcdB; will also remove bound CcdB protein from the CcdB-GyrA complex by forming a CcdA-CcdB complex, a process termed rejuvenation. Functions as a transcriptional corepressor for the ccdAB operon, repression also requires CcdB (By similarity). From Escherichia coli
   4516..4818    +  CDS            ccdB: CCDB_ECOLI - Also known as G, letB, letD. Experimental evidence at protein level: Swiss-Prot protein existence level 1. Toxic component of a type II toxin-antitoxin (TA) system, functioning in plasmid maintainence. Responsible for the post- segregational killing (PSK) of plasmid-free cells, also referred to as a plasmid addiction system. Half-life of over 2 hours. Cell killing by CcdB is accompanied by filamentation, defects in chromosome and plasmid segregation, defects in cell division, formation of anucleate cells, decreased DNA synthesis and plasmid loss. Interferes with the activity of DN
   4862..4986    -  protein_bind   attR2: mutant version of attR; recombination site for the Gateway® LR reaction LR Clonase™
   4990..5017    +  misc_feature   MCS (fragment): pBluescript multiple cloning site
   5018..5734    +  CDS            ECFP: ECFP is a basic (constitutively fluorescent) cyan fluorescent protein published in 1996, derived from Aequorea victoria. It has low acid sensitivity.
   5753..6000    +  terminator     CYC1 terminator: S. cerevisiae CYC1; transcription terminator for CYC1
   6019..6037    -  promoter       T7 promoter: promoter for bacteriophage T7 RNA polymerase
   6045..6200    +  CDS            lacZα (fragment): LacZα fragment of β-galactosidase; lacZ fragment
   6208..6663    +  rep_origin     f1 ori (sequence partly withheld): f1 bacteriophage origin of replication; arrow indicates direction of (+) strand synthesis
   6664..6715    -  misc_feature   bom (fragment): basis of mobility region from pBR322
   6762..7436    -  CDS            TRP1: phosphoribosylanthranilate isomerase, required for tryptophan biosynthesis; S. cerevisiae TRP1; yeast auxotrophic marker
   7437..7717    -  promoter       TRP1 promoter: S. cerevisiae TRP1
   7718..7767    -  misc_feature   bom (fragment): basis of mobility region from pBR322
   7869..1       -  CDS            rop (fragment) (across the origin): Rop protein, which maintains plasmids at low copy number; rop
>Addgene plasmid #14167 | pAG414GAL-ccdB-ECFP | depositor full sequence | sequence record 7830 | Author sequence
GACGAAAGGGCCTCGTGATACGCCTATTTTTATAGGTTAATGTCATGATAATAATGGTTTCTTAGGACGG
ATCGCTTGCCTGTAACTTACACGCGCCTCGTATCTTTTAATGATGGAATAATTTGGGAATTTACTCTGTG
TTTATTTATTTTTATGTTTTGTATTTGGATTTTAGAAAGTAAATAAAGAAGGTAGAAGAGTTACGGAATG
AAGAAAAAAAAATAAACAAAGGTTTAAAAAATTTCAACAAAAAGCGTACTTTACATATATATTTATTAGA
CAAGAAAAGCAGATTAAATAGATATACATTCGATTAACGATAAGTAAAATGTAAAATCACAGGATTTTCG
TGTGTGGTCTTCTACACAGACAAGATGAAACAATTCGGCATTAATACCTGAGAGCAGGAAGAGCAAGATA
AAAGGTAGTATTTGTTGGCGATCCCCCTAGAGTCTTTTACATCTTCGGAAAACAAAAACTATTTTTTCTT
TAATTTCTTTTTTTACTTTCTATTTTTAATTTATATATTTATATTAAAAAATTTAAATTATAATTATTTT
TATAGCACGTGATGAAAAGGACCCAGGTGGCACTTTTCGGGGAAATGTGCGCGGAACCCCTATTTGTTTA
TTTTTCTAAATACATTCAAATATGTATCCGCTCATGAGACAATAACCCTGATAAATGCTTCAATAATATT
GAAAAAGGAAGAGTATGAGTATTCAACATTTCCGTGTCGCCCTTATTCCCTTTTTTGCGGCATTTTGCCT
TCCTGTTTTTGCTCACCCAGAAACGCTGGTGAAAGTAAAAGATGCTGAAGATCAGTTGGGTGCACGAGTG
GGTTACATCGAACTGGATCTCAACAGCGGTAAGATCCTTGAGAGTTTTCGCCCCGAAGAACGTTTTCCAA
TGATGAGCACTTTTAAAGTTCTGCTATGTGGCGCGGTATTATCCCGTATTGACGCCGGGCAAGAGCAACT
CGGTCGCCGCATACACTATTCTCAGAATGACTTGGTTGAGTACTCACCAGTCACAGAAAAGCATCTTACG
GATGGCATGACAGTAAGAGAATTATGCAGTGCTGCCATAACCATGAGTGATAACACTGCGGCCAACTTAC
TTCTGACAACGATCGGAGGACCGAAGGAGCTAACCGCTTTTTTGCACAACATGGGGGATCATGTAACTCG
CCTTGATCGTTGGGAACCGGAGCTGAATGAAGCCATACCAAACGACGAGCGTGACACCACGATGCCTGTA
GCAATGGCAACAACGTTGCGCAAACTATTAACTGGCGAACTACTTACTCTAGCTTCCCGGCAACAATTAA
TAGACTGGATGGAGGCGGATAAAGTTGCAGGACCACTTCTGCGCTCGGCCCTTCCGGCTGGCTGGTTTAT
TGCTGATAAATCTGGAGCCGGTGAGCGTGGGTCTCGCGGTATCATTGCAGCACTGGGGCCAGATGGTAAG
CCCTCCCGTATCGTAGTTATCTACACGACGGGGAGTCAGGCAACTATGGATGAACGAAATAGACAGATCG
CTGAGATAGGTGCCTCACTGATTAAGCATTGGTAACTGTCAGACCAAGTTTACTCATATATACTTTAGAT
TGATTTAAAACTTCATTTTTAATTTAAAAGGATCTAGGTGAAGATCCTTTTTGATAATCTCATGACCAAA
ATCCCTTAACGTGAGTTTTCGTTCCACTGAGCGTCAGACCCCGTAGAAAAGATCAAAGGATCTTCTTGAG
ATCCTTTTTTTCTGCGCGTAATCTGCTGCTTGCAAACAAAAAAACCACCGCTACCAGCGGTGGTTTGTTT
GCCGGATCAAGAGCTACCAACTCTTTTTCCGAAGGTAACTGGCTTCAGCAGAGCGCAGATACCAAATACT
GTCCTTCTAGTGTAGCCGTAGTTAGGCCACCACTTCAAGAACTCTGTAGCACCGCCTACATACCTCGCTC
TGCTAATCCTGTTACCAGTGGCTGCTGCCAGTGGCGATAAGTCGTGTCTTACCGGGTTGGACTCAAGACG
ATAGTTACCGGATAAGGCGCAGCGGTCGGGCTGAACGGGGGGTTCGTGCACACAGCCCAGCTTGGAGCGA
ACGACCTACACCGAACTGAGATACCTACAGCGTGAGCTATGAGAAAGCGCCACGCTTCCCGAAGGGAGAA
AGGCGGACAGGTATCCGGTAAGCGGCAGGGTCGGAACAGGAGAGCGCACGAGGGAGCTTCCAGGGGGAAA
CGCCTGGTATCTTTATAGTCCTGTCGGGTTTCGCCACCTCTGACTTGAGCGTCGATTTTTGTGATGCTCG
TCAGGGGGGCGGAGCCTATGGAAAAACGCCAGCAACGCGGCCTTTTTACGGTTCCTGGCCTTTTGCTGGC
CTTTTGCTCACATGTTCTTTCCTGCGTTATCCCCTGATTCTGTGGATAACCGTATTACCGCCTTTGAGTG
AGCTGATACCGCTCGCCGCAGCCGAACGACCGAGCGCAGCGAGTCAGTGAGCGAGGAAGCGGAAGAGCGC
CCAATACGCAAACCGCCTCTCCCCGCGCGTTGGCCGATTCATTAATGCAGCTGGCACGACAGGTTTCCCG
ACTGGAAAGCGGGCAGTGAGCGCAACGCAATTAATGTGAGTTACCTCACTCATTAGGCACCCCAGGCTTT
ACACTTTATGCTTCCGGCTCCTATGTTGTGTGGAATTGTGAGCGGATAACAATTTCACACAGGAAACAGC
TATGACCATGATTACGCCAAGCGCGCAATTAACCCTCACTAAAGGGAACAAAAGCTGGAGCTCTAGTACG
GATTAGAAGCCGCCGAGCGGGCGACAGCCCTCCGACGGAAGACTCTCCTCCGTGCGTCCTCGTCTTCACC
GGTCGCGTTCCTGAAACGCAGATGTGCCTCGCGCCGCACTGCTCCGAACAATAAAGATTCTACAATACTA
GCTTTTATGGTTATGAAGAGGAAAAATTGGCAGTAACCTGGCCCCACAAACCTTCAAATTAACGAATCAA
ATTAACAACCATAGGATGATAATGCGATTAGTTTTTTAGCCTTATTTCTGGGGTAATTAATCAGCGAAGC
GATGATTTTTGATCTATTAACAGATATATAAATGGAAAAGCTGCATAACCACTTTAACTAATACTTTCAA
CATTTTCAGTTTGTATTACTTCTTATTCAAATGTCATAAAAGTATCAACAAAAAATTGTTAATATACCTC
TATACTTTAACGTCAAGGAGAAAAAACCCCGGATTCTAGAACTAGTGGATCCCCCATCACAAGTTTGTAC
AAAAAAGCTGAACGAGAAACGTAAAATGATATAAATATCAATATATTAAATTAGATTTTGCATAAAAAAC
AGACTACATAATACTGTAAAACACAACATATCCAGTCACTATGGCGGCCGCATTAGGCACCCCAGGCTTT
ACACTTTATGCTTCCGGCTCGTATAATGTGTGGATTTTGAGTTAGGATCCGTCGAGATTTTCAGGAGCTA
AGGAAGCTAAAATGGAGAAAAAAATCACTGGATATACCACCGTTGATATATCCCAATGGCATCGTAAAGA
ACATTTTGAGGCATTTCAGTCAGTTGCTCAATGTACCTATAACCAGACCGTTCAGCTGGATATTACGGCC
TTTTTAAAGACCGTAAAGAAAAATAAGCACAAGTTTTATCCGGCCTTTATTCACATTCTTGCCCGCCTGA
TGAATGCTCATCCGGAATTCCGTATGGCAATGAAAGACGGTGAGCTGGTGATATGGGATAGTGTTCACCC
TTGTTACACCGTTTTCCATGAGCAAACTGAAACGTTTTCATCGCTCTGGAGTGAATACCACGACGATTTC
CGGCAGTTTCTACACATATATTCGCAAGATGTGGCGTGTTACGGTGAAAACCTGGCCTATTTCCCTAAAG
GGTTTATTGAGAATATGTTTTTCGTCTCAGCCAATCCCTGGGTGAGTTTCACCAGTTTTGATTTAAACGT
GGCCAATATGGACAACTTCTTCGCCCCCGTTTTCACCATGGGCAAATATTATACGCAAGGCGACAAGGTG
CTGATGCCGCTGGCGATTCAGGTTCATCATGCCGTCTGTGATGGCTTCCATGTCGGCAGAATGCTTAATG
AATTACAACAGTACTGCGATGAGTGGCAGGGCGGGGCGTAAACGCCGCGTGGATCCGGCTTACTAAAAGC
CAGATAACAGTATGCGTATTTGCGCGCTGATTTTTGCGGTATAAGAATATATACTGATATGTATACCCGA
AGTATGTCAAAAAGAGGTATGCTATGAAGCAGCGTATTACAGTGACAGTTGACAGCGACAGCTATCAGTT
GCTCAAGGCATATATGATGTCAATATCTCCGGTCTGGTAAGCACAACCATGCAGAATGAAGCCCGTCGTC
TGCGTGCCGAACGCTGGAAAGCGGAAAATCAGGAAGGGATGGCTGAGGTCGCCCGGTTTATTGAAATGAA
CGGCTCTTTTGCTGACGAGAACAGGGGCTGGTGAAATGCAGTTTAAGGTTTACACCTATAAAAGAGAGAG
CCGTTATCGTCTGTTTGTGGATGTACAGAGTGATATTATTGACACGCCCGGGCGACGGATGGTGATCCCC
CTGGCCAGTGCACGTCTGCTGTCAGATAAAGTCTCCCGTGAACTTTACCCGGTGGTGCATATCGGGGATG
AAAGCTGGCGCATGATGACCACCGATATGGCCAGTGTGCCGGTCTCCGTTATCGGGGAAGAAGTGGCTGA
TCTCAGCCACCGCGAAAATGACATCAAAAACGCCATTAACCTGATGTTCTGGGGAATATAAATGTCAGGC
TCCCTTATACACAGCCAGTCTGCAGGTCGACCATAGTGACTGGATATGTTGTGTTTTACAGTATTATGTA
GTCTGTTTTTTATGCAAAATCTAATTTAATATATTGATATTTATATCATTTTACGTTTCTCGTTCAGCTT
TCTTGTACAAAGTGGTGATGGGCTGCAGGAATTCGATATCAAGCTTAATGGTGAGCAAGGGCGAGGAGCT
GTTCACCGGGGTGGTGCCCATCCTGGTCGAGCTGGACGGCGACGTAAACGGCCACAAGTTCAGCGTGTCC
GGCGAGGGCGAGGGCGATGCCACCTACGGCAAGCTGACCCTGAAGTTCATCTGCACCACCGGCAAGCTGC
CCGTGCCCTGGCCCACCCTCGTGACCACCCTGACCTGGGGCGTGCAGTGCTTCAGCCGCTACCCCGACCA
CATGAAGCAGCACGACTTCTTCAAGTCCGCCATGCCCGAAGGCTACGTCCAGGAGCGCACCATCTTCTTC
AAGGACGACGGCAACTACAAGACCCGCGCCGAGGTGAAGTTCGAGGGCGACACCCTGGTGAACCGCATCG
AGCTGAAGGGCATCGACTTCAAGGAGGACGGCAACATCCTGGGGCACAAGCTGGAGTACAACTACATCAG
CCACAACGTCTATATCACCGCCGACAAGCAGAAGAACGGCATCAAGGCCAACTTCAAGATCCGCCACAAC
ATCGAGGACGGCAGCGTGCAGCTCGCCGACCACTACCAGCAGAACACCCCCATCGGCGACGGCCCCGTGC
TGCTGCCCGACAACCACTACCTGAGCACCCAGTCCGCCCTGAGCAAAGACCCCAACGAGAAGCGCGATCA
CATGGTCCTGCTGGAGTTCGTGACCGCCGCCGGGATCACTCTCGGCATGGACGAGCTGTACAAGCTGTAC
AAGTAACTCGAGTCATGTAATTAGTTATGTCACGCTTACATTCACGCCCTCCCCCCACATCCGCTCTAAC
CGAAAAGGAAGGAGTTAGACAACCTGAAGTCTAGGTCCCTATTTATTTTTTTATAGTTATGTTAGTATTA
AGAACGTTATTTATATTTCAAATTTTTCTTTTTTTTCTGTACAGACGCGTGTACGCATGTAACATTATAC
TGAAAACCTTGCTTGAGAAGGTTTTGGGACGCTCGAAGGCTTTAATTTGCGGCCGGTACCCAATTCGCCC
TATAGTGAGTCGTATTACGCGCGCTCACTGGCCGTCGTTTTACAACGTCGTGACTGGGAAAACCCTGGCG
TTACCCAACTTAATCGCCTTGCAGCACATCCCCCTTTCGCCAGCTGGCGTAATAGCGAAGAGGCCCGCAC
CGATCGCCCTTCCCAACAGTTGCGCAGCCTGAATGGCGAATGGCGCG
[124 nt withheld, positions 6208-6331]
C
[91 nt withheld, positions 6333-6423]
A
[49 nt withheld, positions 6425-6473]
CCTTTGACGTTGGAGTCCACGTTCTTT
[37 nt withheld, positions 6501-6537]
ACCCTATCTCGGTCTATTCTTTTGATTTATAAGGGATTTTGCCGATTTCGGCCTATTGGTTAAAAAATGA
GCTGATTTAACAAAAATTTAACGCGAATTTTAACAAAATATTAACGTTTACAATTTCCTGATGCGGTATT
TTCTCCTTACGCATCTGTGCGGTATTTCACACCGCATAGGCAAGTGCACAAACAATACTTAAATAAATAC
TACTCAGTAATAACCTATTTCTTAGCATTTTTGACGAAATTTGCTATTTTGTTAGAGTCTTTTACACCAT
TTGTCTCCACACCTCCGCTTACATCAACACCAATAACGCCATTTAATCTAAGCGCATCACCAACATTTTC
TGGCGTCAGTCCACCAGCTAACATAAAATGTAAGCTTTCGGGGCTCTCTTGCCTTCCAACCCAGTCAGAA
ATCGAGTTCCAATCCAAAAGTTCACCTGTCCCACCTGCTTCTGAATCAAACAAGGGAATAAACGAATGAG
GTTTCTGTGAAGCTGCACTGAGTAGTATGTTGCAGTCTTTTGGAAATACGAGTCTTTTAATAACTGGCAA
ACCGAGGAACTCTTGGTATTCTTGCCACGACTCATCTCCATGCAGTTGGACGATATCAATGCCGTAATCA
TTGACCAGAGCCAAAACATCCTCCTTAGGTTGATTACGAAACACGCCAACCAAGTATTTCGGAGTGCCTG
AACTATTTTTATATGCTTTTACAAGACTTGAAATTTTCCTTGCAATAACCGGGTCAATTGTTCTCTTTCT
ATTGGGCACACATATAATACCCAGCAAGTCAGCATCGGAATCTAGAGCACATTCTGCGGCCTCTGTGCTC
TGCAAGCCGCAAACTTTCACCAATGGACCAGAACTACCTGTGAAATTAATAACAGACATACTCCAAGCTG
CCTTTGTGTGCTTAATCACGTATACTCACGTGCTCAATAGTCACCAATGCCCTCCCTCTTGGCCCTCTCC
TTTTCTTTTTTCGACCGAATTAATTCTTAATCGGCAAAAAAAGAAAAGCTCCGGATCAAGATTGTACGTA
AGGTGACAAGCTATTTTTCAATAAAGAATATCTTCCACTACTGCCATCTGGCGTCATAACTGCAAAGTAC
ACATATATTACGATGCTGTCTATTAAATGCTTCCTATATTATATATATAGTAATGTCGTTTATGGTGCAC
TCTCAGTACAATCTGCTCTGATGCCGCATAGTTAAGCCAGCCCCGACACCCGCCAACACCCGCTGACGCG
CCCTGACGGGCTTGTCTGCTCCCGGCATCCGCTTACAGACAAGCTGTGACCGTCTCCGGGAGCTGCATGT
GTCAGAGGTTTTCACCGTCATCACCGAAACGCGCGA
