>Addgene plasmid #14167 | pAG414GAL-ccdB-ECFP | addgene partial sequence | sequence record 20466 | 14167 with pRS_marker
TATATATATAATGATAGGAAGCATTTAATAGAACAGCATCGTAATATATGTGTACTTTGCAGTTATGACG
CCAGATGGCAGTAGTGGAAGATATTCTTTATTGAAAAATAGCTTGTCACCTTACGTACAATCTTGATCCG
GAGCTTTTCTTTTTTTGCCGATTAAGAATTAATTCGGTCGAAAAAAGAAAAGGAGAGGGCCAAGAGGGAG
GGCATTGGTGACTATTGAGCACGTGAGTATACGTGATTAAGCACACAAAGGCAGCTTGGAGTATGTCTGT
TATTAATTTCACAGGTAGTTCTGGTCCATTGGTGAAAGTTTGCGGCTTGCAGAGCACAGAGGCCGCAGAA
TGTGCTCTAGATTCCGATGCTGACTTGCTGGGTATTATATGTGTGCCCAATAGAAAGAGAACAATTGACC
CGGTTATTGCAAGGAAAATTTCAAGTCTTGTAAAAGCATATAAAAATAGTTCAGGCACTCCGAAATACTT
GGTTGGCGTGTTTCGTAATCAACCTAAGGAGGATGTTTTGGCTCTGGTCAATGATTACGGCATTGATATC
GTCCAACTGCATGGAGATGAGTCGTGGCAAGAATACCAAGAGTTCCTCGGTTTGCCAGTTATTAAAAGAC
TCGTATTTCCAAAAGAATGCAACATACTACTCAGTGCAGCTTCACAG
