>Addgene plasmid #14167 | pAG414GAL-ccdB-ECFP | addgene partial sequence | sequence record 20467 | 14167 with GW5
AAAGTGTAAAGCCTGGGGGGTGCCTAATGCGGCCGCCATAGTGACTGGATATGTTGTGTTTTACAGTATT
ATGTAGTCTGTTTTTTATGCAAAATCTAATTTAATATATTGATATTTATATCATTTTACGTTTCTCGTTC
AGCTTTTTTGTACAAACTTGTGATGGGGGATCCACTAGTTCTAGAATCCGGGGTTTTTTCTCCTTGACGT
TAAAGTATAGAGGTATATTAACAATTTTTTGTTGATACTTTTATTACATTTGAATAAGAAGTAATACAAA
CCGAAAATGTTGAAAGTATTAGTTAAAGTGGTTATGCAGTTTTTGCATTTATATATCTGTTAATAGATCA
AAAATCATCGCTTCGCTGATTAATTACCCCAGAAATAAGGCTAAAAAACTAATCGCATTATCATCCTATG
GTTGTTAATTTGATTCGTTCATTTGAAGGTTTGTGGGGCCAGGTTACTGCCAATTTTTCCTCTTCATAAC
CATAAAAGCTAGTATTGTAGAATCTTTATTGTTCGGAGCAGTGCGGCGCGAGGCACATCTGCGTTTCAGG
AACGCGACCGGTGAAGACGAGGACGCACGGAGGAGAGTCTTCCTTCGGAGGGCTGTCACCCGCTCGGCGG
CTTCTAATCCGTACTAGAGCTCCAGCTTTTGTTCCCTTT
