>Addgene plasmid #14167 | pAG414GAL-ccdB-ECFP | addgene partial sequence | sequence record 20468 | 14167 with GW3
TCAGCCACCGCGAAAATGACATCAAAAACGCCATTAACCTGATGTTCTGGGGAATATAAATGTCAGGCTC
CCTTATACACAGCCAGTCTGCAGGTCGACCATAGTGACTGGATATGTTGTGTTTTACAGTATTATGTAGT
CTGTTTTTTATGCAAAATCTAATTTAATATATTGATATTTATATCATTTTACGTTTCTCGTTCAGCTTTC
TTGTACAAAGTGGTGATGGGCTGCAGGAATTCGATATCAAGCTTAATGGTGAGCAAGGGCGAGGAGCTGT
TCACCGGGGTGGTGCCCATCCTGGTCGAGCTGGACGGCGACGTAAACGGCCACAAGTTCAGCGTGTCCGG
CGAGGGCGAGGGCGATGCCACCTACGGCAAGCTGACCCTGAAGTTCATCTGCACCACCGGCAAGCTGCCC
GTGCCCTGGCCCACCCTCGTGACCACCCTGACCTGGGGCGTGCAGTGCTTCAGCCGCTACCCCGACCACA
TGAAGCAGCACGACTTCTTCAAGTCCGCCATGCCCGAAGGCTACGTCCAGGAGCGCACCATCTTCTTCAA
GGACGACGGCAACTACAAGACCCGCGCCGAGGTGAAGTTCGAGGGCGACACCCTGGTGAACCGCATCGAG
CTGAAAGGCATCGACTT
